Addgene plasmid #16475: pSG5 PMS2-wt
Depositing lab: Bert Vogelstein. Depositing organization: Johns Hopkins University and School of Medicine. Publication: A naturally occurring hPMS2 mutation can confer a dominant negative mutator phenotype. Nicolaides NC, Littman SJ, Modrich P, Kinzler KW, Vogelstein B. Mol Cell Biol. 1998 Mar . 18(3):1635-41. PubMed 9488480.
Backbone
  Vector backbone: pSG5
  Backbone manufacturer: Stratagene
  Backbone size w/o insert (bp): 4076
  Vector type: Mammalian Expression
Growth in bacteria
  Bacterial resistance: Ampicillin, 100 μg/mL
  Growth temperature: 37°C
  Growth strain: DH5alpha
  Copy number: High Copy
Gene/Insert
  Gene/Insert name: PMS2
  Species: H. sapiens (human)
  Insert size (bp): 2800
  Entrez Gene: PMS2 (a.k.a. HNPCC4, LYNCH4, MLH4, MMRCS4, PMS-2, PMS2CL, PMSL2)
  Cloning method: Restriction Enzyme; 5′ cloning site BamHI (not destroyed); 3′ cloning site BamHI (not destroyed)
  Sequencing primers: 5′ T7
Terms and licenses: Academic/Nonprofit Terms; Industry Terms: Not Available to Industry
How to cite: pSG5 PMS2-wt was a gift from Bert Vogelstein (Addgene plasmid # 16475 ; http://n2t.net/addgene:16475 ; RRID:Addgene_16475)
