[The description below was written by a language model from this plasmid's Addgene catalogue record and pLannotate feature annotations shown in this document.]
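Description:
pSG5 PMS2-wt is a mammalian expression plasmid carrying the wild-type human PMS2 cDNA in the Stratagene pSG5 backbone. PMS2 encodes a DNA mismatch repair protein linked to hereditary nonpolyposis colorectal cancer (Lynch syndrome). The insert, recorded as about 2.8 kb, was placed into the vector at a BamHI site that remains intact on both sides, so it can be released as a BamHI fragment. The sequenced plasmid is 6,740 nt, and the annotated PMS2 coding sequence spans the numbering origin of the circular record. No epitope tag or reporter is annotated.

Expression in mammalian cells is driven by the SV40 enhancer and early promoter. This is followed by a rabbit β-globin intron, which provides a splicing event that generally improves mRNA processing and expression, and the transcript is terminated by an SV40 polyadenylation signal downstream of the insert. A T7 promoter sits between the intron and the coding sequence. It allows in vitro transcription of the PMS2 message and also serves as the 5′ sequencing primer site.

In bacteria the plasmid replicates at high copy from a ColE1/pUC-type origin and is selected with ampicillin through the β-lactamase gene. An f1 origin permits single-stranded DNA production. Short rop, bom and lacZα fragments are backbone remnants with no evident function. There is no mammalian selection marker in the feature table, so the construct suits transient transfection or co-transfection. The associated publication concerns a naturally occurring hPMS2 mutation with a dominant negative mutator phenotype, which suggests this plasmid served as the wild-type comparison for mutant PMS2 constructs.
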