Features (pLannotate 1.2.2; 12 found; start..end, strand, type, name):
   1097..1218    +  polyA_signal   SV40 poly(A) signal: SV40 polyadenylation signal
   1423..2011    -  rep_origin     ori: high-copy-number ColE1/pMB1/pBR322/pUC origin of replication
   2182..3042    -  CDS            AmpR: β-lactamase; bla; confers resistance to ampicillin, carbenicillin, and related antibiotics
   3043..3147    -  promoter       AmpR promoter: bla
   3242..3277    +  CDS            rop (fragment): Rop protein, which maintains plasmids at low copy number; rop
   3379..3478    +  misc_feature   bom (fragment): basis of mobility region from pBR322
   3506..3934    -  rep_origin     f1 ori (sequence partly withheld): f1 bacteriophage origin of replication; arrow indicates direction of (+) strand synthesis
   3938..4095    -  CDS            lacZα (fragment): LacZα fragment of β-galactosidase; lacZ fragment
   4105..4454    +  promoter       SV40 promoter: SV40 enhancer and early promoter
   4485..5057    +  intron         β-globin intron: intron from rabbit β-globin gene
   5112..5130    +  promoter       T7 promoter: promoter for bacteriophage T7 RNA polymerase
   5151..996     +  CDS            PMS2 (across the origin): PMS2_HUMAN - Also known as PMSL2 From Homo sapiens (Human).
>Addgene plasmid #16475 | pSG5 PMS2-wt | addgene full sequence | sequence record 419387 | Addgene NGS Result
GAACATGTGGACTCTCAGGAGAAAGCGCCTGAAACTGACGACTCTTTTTCAGATGTGGACTGCCATTCAA
ACCAGGAAGATACCGGATGTAAATTTCGAGTTTTGCCTCAGCCAACTAATCTCGCAACCCCAAACACAAA
GCGTTTTAAAAAAGAAGAAATTCTTTCCAGTTCTGACATTTGTCAAAAGTTAGTAAATACTCAGGACATG
TCAGCCTCTCAGGTTGATGTAGCTGTGAAAATTAATAAGAAAGTTGTGCCCCTGGACTTTTCTATGAGTT
CTTTAGCTAAACGAATAAAGCAGTTACATCATGAAGCACAGCAAAGTGAAGGGGAACAGAATTACAGGAA
GTTTAGGGCAAAGATTTGTCCTGGAGAAAATCAAGCAGCCGAAGATGAACTAAGAAAAGAGATAAGTAAA
ACGATGTTTGCAGAAATGGAAATCATTGGTCAGTTTAACCTGGGATTTATAATAACCAAACTGAATGAGG
ATATCTTCATAGTGGACCAGCATGCCACGGACGAGAAGTATAACTTCGAGATGCTGCAGCAGCACACCGT
GCTCCAGGGGCAGAGGCTCATAGCACCTCAGACTCTCAACTTAACTGCTGTTAATGAAGCTGTTCTGATA
GAAAATCTGGAAATATTTAGAAAGAATGGCTTTGATTTTGTTATCGATGAAAATGCTCCAGTCACTGAAA
GGGCTAAACTGATTTCCTTGCCAACTAGTAAAAACTGGACCTTCGGACCCCAGGACGTCGATGAACTGAT
CTTCATGCTGAGCGACAGCCCTGGGGTCATGTGCCGGCCTTCCCGAGTCAAGCAGATGTTTGCCTCCAGA
GCCTGCCGGAAGTCGGTGATGATTGGGACTGCTCTTAACACAAGCGAGATGAAGAAACTGATCACCCACA
TGGGGGAGATGGACCACCCCTGGAACTGTCCCCATGGAAGGCCAACCATGAGACACATCGCCAACCTGGG
TGTCATTTCTCAGAACTGACCGTAGTCACTGTATGGAATAATTGGTTTTATCGCAGATTTTTATGTTTTG
AAAGACAGAGTCTTCACTAACCTGGATCCAGATCTTATTAAAGCAGAACTTGTTTATTGCAGCTTATAAT
GGTTACAAATAAAGCAATAGCATCACAAATTTCACAAATAAAGCATTTTTTTCACTGCATTCTAGTTGTG
GTTTGTCCAAACTCATCAATGTATCTTATCATGTCTGGTCGACTCTAGACTCTTCCGCTTCCTCGCTCAC
TGACTCGCTGCGCTCGGTCGTTCGGCTGCGGCGAGCGGTATCAGCTCACTCAAAGGCGGTAATACGGTTA
TCCACAGAATCAGGGGATAACGCAGGAAAGAACATGTGAGCAAAAGGCCAGCAAAAGGCCAGGAACCGTA
AAAAGGCCGCGTTGCTGGCGTTTTTCCATAGGCTCCGCCCCCCTGACGAGCATCACAAAAATCGACGCTC
AAGTCAGAGGTGGCGAAACCCGACAGGACTATAAAGATACCAGGCGTTTCCCCCTGGAAGCTCCCTCGTG
CGCTCTCCTGTTCCGACCCTGCCGCTTACCGGATACCTGTCCGCCTTTCTCCCTTCGGGAAGCGTGGCGC
TTTCTCATAGCTCACGCTGTAGGTATCTCAGTTCGGTGTAGGTCGTTCGCTCCAAGCTGGGCTGTGTGCA
CGAACCCCCCGTTCAGCCCGACCGCTGCGCCTTATCCGGTAACTATCGTCTTGAGTCCAACCCGGTAAGA
CACGACTTATCGCCACTGGCAGCAGCCACTGGTAACAGGATTAGCAGAGCGAGGTATGTAGGCGGTGCTA
CAGAGTTCTTGAAGTGGTGGCCTAACTACGGCTACACTAGAAGAACAGTATTTGGTATCTGCGCTCTGCT
GAAGCCAGTTACCTTCGGAAAAAGAGTTGGTAGCTCTTGATCCGGCAAACAAACCACCGCTGGTAGCGGT
GGTTTTTTTGTTTGCAAGCAGCAGATTACGCGCAGAAAAAAAGGATCTCAAGAAGATCCTTTGATCTTTT
CTACGGGGTCTGACGCTCAGTGGAACGAAAACTCACGTTAAGGGATTTTGGTCATGAGATTATCAAAAAG
GATCTTCACCTAGATCCTTTTAAATTAAAAATGAAGTTTTAAATCAATCTAAAGTATATATGAGTAAACT
TGGTCTGACAGTTACCAATGCTTAATCAGTGAGGCACCTATCTCAGCGATCTGTCTATTTCGTTCATCCA
TAGTTGCCTGACTCCCCGTCGTGTAGATAACTACGATACGGGAGGGCTTACCATCTGGCCCCAGTGCTGC
AATGATACCGCGAGACCCACGCTCACCGGCTCCAGATTTATCAGCAATAAACCAGCCAGCCGGAAGGGCC
GAGCGCAGAAGTGGTCCTGCAACTTTATCCGCCTCCATCCAGTCTATTAATTGTTGCCGGGAAGCTAGAG
TAAGTAGTTCGCCAGTTAATAGTTTGCGCAACGTTGTTGCCATTGCTACAGGCATCGTGGTGTCACGCTC
GTCGTTTGGTATGGCTTCATTCAGCTCCGGTTCCCAACGATCAAGGCGAGTTACATGATCCCCCATGTTG
TGCAAAAAAGCGGTTAGCTCCTTCGGTCCTCCGATCGTTGTCAGAAGTAAGTTGGCCGCAGTGTTATCAC
TCATGGTTATGGCAGCACTGCATAATTCTCTTACTGTCATGCCATCCGTAAGATGCTTTTCTGTGACTGG
TGAGTACTCAACCAAGTCATTCTGAGAATAGTGTATGCGGCGACCGAGTTGCTCTTGCCCGGCGTCAATA
CGGGATAATACCGCGCCACATAGCAGAACTTTAAAAGTGCTCATCATTGGAAAACGTTCTTCGGGGCGAA
AACTCTCAAGGATCTTACCGCTGTTGAGATCCAGTTCGATGTAACCCACTCGTGCACCCAACTGATCTTC
AGCATCTTTTACTTTCACCAGCGTTTCTGGGTGAGCAAAAACAGGAAGGCAAAATGCCGCAAAAAAGGGA
ATAAGGGCGACACGGAAATGTTGAATACTCATACTCTTCCTTTTTCAATATTATTGAAGCATTTATCAGG
GTTATTGTCTCATGAGCGGATACATATTTGAATGTATTTAGAAAAATAAACAAATAGGGGTTCCGCGCAC
ATTTCCCCGAAAAGTGCCACCTGACGTCTAAGAAACCATTATTATCATGACATTAACCTATAAAAATAGG
CGTATCACGAGGCCCTTTCGTCTCGCGCGTTTCGGTGATGACGGTGAAAACCTCTGACACATGCAGCTCC
CGGAGACGGTCACAGCTTGTCTGTAAGCGGATGCCGGGAGCAGACAAGCCCGTCAGGGCGCGTCAGCGGG
TGTTGGCGGGTGTCGGGGCTGGCTTAACTATGCGGCATCAGAGCAGATTGTACTGAGAGTGCACCATATG
CGGTGTGAAATACCGCACAGATGCGTAAGGAGAAAATACCGCATCAGGAAATTGTAAGCGTTAATATTTT
GTTAAAATTCGCGTTAAATTTTTGTTAAATCAGCTCATTTTTTAACCAATAGGCCGAAATCGGCAAAATC
CCTTATAAATCAAAAGAATAGACCGAGATAGGGT
[37 nt withheld, positions 3605-3641]
AAAGAACGTGGACTCCAACGTCAAAGG
[49 nt withheld, positions 3669-3717]
T
[91 nt withheld, positions 3719-3809]
G
[124 nt withheld, positions 3811-3934]
CCATTCGCCATTCAGGCTGCGCAACTGTTGGGAAGGGCGATCGGTGCGGGCCTCTTCGCTATTACGCCAG
CTGGCGAAAGGGGGATGTGCTGCAAGGCGATTAAGTTGGGTAACGCCAGGGTTTTCCCAGTCACGACGTT
GTAAAACGACGGCCAGTGAATTGTCGACTTCTGAGGCGGAAAGAACCAGCTGTGGAATGTGTGTCAGTTA
GGGTGTGGAAAGTCCCCAGGCTCCCCAGCAGGCAGAAGTATGCAAAGCATGCATCTCAATTAGTCAGCAA
GGAAAGTCCCCAGGCTCCCCAGCAGGCAGAAGTATGCAAAGCATGCATCTCAATTAGTCAGCAACCATAG
TCCCGCCCCTAACTCCGCCCATCCCGCCCCTAACTCCGCCCAGTTCCGCCCATTCTCCGCCCCATGGCTG
ACTAATTTTTTTTATTTATGCAGAGGCCGAGGCCGCCTCGGCCTCTGAGCTATTCCAGAAGTAGTGAAGA
GGCTTTTTTGGAGGCCTAGGCTTTTGCAAAAAGCTCCGGATCGATCCTGAGAACTTCAGGGTGAGTTTGG
GGACCCTTGATTGTTCTTTCTTTTTCGCTATTGTAAAATTCATGTTATATGGAGGGGGCAAAGTTTTCAG
GGTGTTGTTTAGAATGGGAAGATGTCCCTTGTATCACCATGGACCCTCATGATAATTTTGTTTCTTTCAC
TTTCTACTCTGTTGACAACCATTGTCTCCTCTTATTTTCTTTTCATTTTCTGTAACTTTTTCGTTAAACT
TTAGCTTGCATTTGTAACGAATTTTTAAATTCACTTTTGTTTATTTGTCAGATTGTAAGTACTTTCTCTA
ATCACTTTTTTTTCAAGGCAATCAGGGTATATTATATTGTACTTCAGCACAGTTTTAGAGAACAATTGTT
ATAATTAAATGATAAGGTAGAATATTTCTGCATATAAATTCTGGCTGGCGTGGAAATATTCTTATTGGTA
GAAACAACTACATCCTGGTCATCATCCTGCCTTTCTCTTTATGGTTACAATGATATACACTGTTTGAGAT
GAGGATAAAATACTCTGAGTCCAAACCGGGCCCCTCTGCTAACCATGTTCATGCCTTCTTCTTTTTCCTA
CAGCTCCTGGGCAACGTGCTGGTTATTGTGCTGTCTCATCATTTTGGCAAAGAATTGTAATACGACTCAC
TATAGGGCGAATTCGGATCCACCACCATGGAGCGAGCTGAGAGCTCGAGTACAGAACCTGCTAAGGCCAT
CAAACCTATTGATCGGAAGTCAGTCCATCAGATTTGCTCTGGGCAGGTGGTACTGAGTCTAAGCACTGCG
GTAAAGGAGTTAGTAGAAAACAGTCTGGATGCTGGTGCCACTAATATTGATCTAAAGCTTAAGGACTATG
GAGTGGATCTTATTGAAGTTTCAGACAATGGATGTGGGGTAGAAGAAGAAAACTTCGAAGGCTTAACTCT
GAAACATCACACATCTAAGATTCAAGAGTTTGCCGACCTAACTCAGGTTGAAACTTTTGGCTTTCGGGGG
GAAGCTCTGAGCTCACTTTGTGCACTGAGCGATGTCACCATTTCTACCTGCCACGCATCGGCGAAGGTTG
GAACTCGACTGATGTTTGATCACAATGGGAAAATTATCCAGAAAACCCCCTACCCCCGCCCCAGAGGGAC
CACAGTCAGCGTGCAGCAGTTATTTTCCACACTACCTGTGCGCCATAAGGAATTTCAAAGGAATATTAAG
AAGGAGTATGCCAAAATGGTCCAGGTCTTACATGCATACTGTATCATTTCAGCAGGCATCCGTGTAAGTT
GCACCAATCAGCTTGGACAAGGAAAACGACAGCCTGTGGTATGCACAGGTGGAAGCCCCAGCATAAAGGA
AAATATCGGCTCTGTGTTTGGGCAGAAGCAGTTGCAAAGCCTCATTCCTTTTGTTCAGCTGCCCCCTAGT
GACTCCGTGTGTGAAGAGTACGGTTTGAGCTGTTCGGATGCTCTGCATAATCTTTTTTACATCTCAGGTT
TCATTTCACAATGCACGCATGGAGTTGGAAGGAGTTCAACAGACAGACAGTTTTTCTTTATCAACCGGCG
GCCTTGTGACCCAGCAAAGGTCTGCAGACTCGTGAATGAGGTCTACCACATGTATAATCGACACCAGTAT
CCATTTGTTGTTCTTAACATTTCTGTTGATTCAGAATGCGTTGATATCAATGTTACTCCAGATAAAAGGC
AAATTTTGCTACAAGAGGAAAAGCTTTTGTTGGCAGTTTTAAAGACCTCTTTGATAGGAATGTTTGATAG
TGATGTCAACAAGCTAAATGTCAGTCAGCAGCCACTGCTGGATGTTGAAGGTAACTTAATAAAAATGCAT
GCAGCGGATTTGGAAAAGCCCATGGTAGAAAAGCAGGATCAATCCCCTTCATTAAGGACTGGAGAAGAAA
AAAAAGACGTGTCCATTTCCAGACTGCGAGAGGCCTTTTCTCTTCGTCACACAACAGAGAACAAGCCTCA
CAGCCCAAAGACTCCAGAACCAAGAAGGAGCCCTCTAGGACAGAAAAGGGGTATGCTGTCTTCTAGCACT
TCAGGTGCCATCTCTGACAAAGGCGTCCTGAGACCTCAGAAAGAGGCAGTGAGTTCCAGTCACGGACCCA
GTGACCCTACGGACAGAGCGGAGGTGGAGAAGGACTCGGGGCACGGCAGCACTTCCGTGGATTCTGAGGG
GTTCAGCATCCCAGACACGGGCAGTCACTGCAGCAGCGAGTATGCGGCCAGCTCCCCAGGGGACAGGGGC
TCGCAG
