>Addgene plasmid #16475 | pSG5 PMS2-wt | addgene partial sequence | sequence record 23098 | T7 5'-TAATACGACTCACTATAGGG-3'
ATCAAACCTATTTGATCGGAAGTCAGTCCATCAGATTTGCTCTGGGCAGGTGGTACTGAGTCTAAGCACT
GCGGTAAAGGAGTTAGTAGAAAACAGTCTGGATGCTGGTGCCACTAATATTTGATCTAAAGCTTAAGGAC
TATGGAGTGGATCTTATTGAAGTTTCAGACAATGGATGTGGGGTAGAAGAAGAAAACTTCGAAGGCTTAA
CTCTGAAACATCACACATCTAAGATTCAAGAGTTTGCCGACCTAACTCAGGTTGAAACTTTTGGCTTTCG
GGGGGAAGCTCTGAGCTCACTTTGTGCACTGAGCGATGTCACCATTTCTACCTGCCACGCATCGGCGAAG
GTTGGAACTCGACTGATGTTTGATCACAATGGGAAAATTATCCAGAAAACCCCCTACCCCCGCCCCAGAG
GGACCACAGTCAGCGTGCAGCAGTTATTTTCCACACTACCTGTGCGCCATAAGGAATTTCAAAGGAATAT
TAAGAAGGAGTATGCCAAAATGGTCCAGGTCTTACATGCATACTGTATCATTTCAGCAGGCATCCGTGTA
AGTTGCACCAATCAGCTTGGACAAGGAAAACGACAGCCTGTGGTATGCACAGGTGGAAGCCCCAGCATAA
AGGAAAATATCGGCTCTGTGTTTGGGCAGAAGCAGTTGCAAAGCCTCATTCCTTTTGTTCAGCTGCCCCC
TAGTGACTCCGTGTGTGAAGAGTACGGTTTGAGCTGTTCGGATGCTCTGCATAATC
